Addgene plasmid #115183: pLD-puro-Cc-PARK7V51G-VA
Purpose: Lentiviral transduction and expression of PARK7V51G into any mammalian cell
Depositing lab: Mohan Babu. Depositing organization: University of Regina. Publication: Rewiring of the Human Mitochondrial Interactome during Neuronal Reprogramming Reveals Regulators of the Respirasome and Neurogenesis. Moutaoufik MT, Malty R, Amin S, Zhang Q, Phanse S, Gagarinova A, Zilocchi M, Hoell L, Minic Z, Gagarinova M, Aoki H, Stockwell J, Jessulat M, Goebels F, Broderick K, Scott NE, Vlasblom J, Musso G, Prasad B, Lamantea E, Garavaglia B, Rajput A, Murayama K, Okazaki Y, Foster LJ, Bader GD, Cayabyab FS, Babu M. iScience. 2019 Sep 4;19:1114-1132. doi: 10.1016/j.isci.2019.08.057. PubMed 31536960.
Backbone
  Vector backbone: pLD-Cc-puro-VA
  Backbone manufacturer: Jason Moffat, Addgene plasmid # 24588
  Backbone size w/o insert (bp): 7737
  Vector type: Lentiviral
  Selectable markers: Puromycin
Growth in bacteria
  Bacterial resistance: Ampicillin, 100 μg/mL
  Growth temperature: 30°C
  Growth strain: NEB Stable
  Copy number: High Copy
Gene/Insert
  Gene/Insert name: PARK7V51G
  Species: H. sapiens (human)
  Insert size (bp): 567
  Mutation: p.V51G
  Entrez Gene: PARK7 (a.k.a. DJ-1, DJ1, GATD2, HEL-S-67p)
  Promoter: CMV
  Tag / fusion protein: Versatile affinity tag (2XStreptactin II-6XHis-3XFlag) (C terminal on backbone)
  Cloning method: Gateway Cloning
  Sequencing primers: 5′ CMV_F; 3′ hPGK_R [5'-ccttggaaaaggcgcaacc-3']
Terms and licenses: Academic/Nonprofit Terms; Industry Terms: Not Available to Industry
How to cite: pLD-puro-Cc-PARK7V51G-VA was a gift from Mohan Babu (Addgene plasmid # 115183 ; http://n2t.net/addgene:115183 ; RRID:Addgene_115183)
