[The description below was written by a language model from this plasmid's Addgene catalogue record and pLannotate feature annotations shown in this document.]
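Description:
pLD-puro-Cc-PARK7V51G-VA is a lentiviral expression plasmid built on the pLD-Cc-puro-VA backbone for delivering a point mutant of human PARK7 (DJ-1) into mammalian cells. The 567 bp PARK7 coding sequence carrying the p.V51G substitution was introduced by Gateway cloning and sits between attB1 and attB2 sites downstream of a CMV enhancer/promoter. It is positioned to be expressed with the backbone's C-terminal versatile affinity (VA) tag, catalogued as two Strep-tag II units, a 6xHis tag and 3xFLAG. The feature table detects a Strep-tag II fragment, a His tag and 3xFLAG in that order after attB2. A residual U6 promoter fragment lies just upstream of the CMV element. Following the tagged open reading frame are a cPPT/CTS element and an hPGK promoter driving puromycin N-acetyltransferase, which allows selection of transduced cells.

The viral framework is of the self-inactivating, third-generation type. An RSV promoter fused to a truncated HIV-1 5' LTR drives genomic RNA production in packaging cells. It is followed by the Ψ packaging signal with a partial gag sequence and the Rev response element for Rev-dependent nuclear export. A ΔU3 3' LTR inactivates LTR-driven transcription after integration. Outside the viral cassette are an SV40 poly(A) signal and SV40 origin, an f1 origin, an ampicillin resistance gene and a high-copy ColE1/pUC-type origin for propagation in E. coli, plus remnant lac and T7/T3 promoter sequences from the cloning vector.

The stated purpose is lentiviral transduction and expression of PARK7 V51G in any mammalian cell. The multi-epitope tag suits affinity purification and detection of the mutant protein, in keeping with the associated study of the human mitochondrial interactome.
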