Features (pLannotate 1.2.2; 33 found; start..end, strand, type, name):
      1..184     +  promoter       U6 promoter (fragment): RNA polymerase III promoter for human U6 snRNA
    175..309     +  enhancer       CMV enhancer (fragment): human cytomegalovirus immediate early enhancer; contains an 18-bp deletion relative to the standard CMV enhancer
    310..513     +  promoter       CMV promoter: human cytomegalovirus (CMV) immediate early promoter
    566..583     +  protein_bind   attB1 (fragment): mutant version of attB; core recombination site for the Gateway® BP reaction BP Clonase™
    589..1155    +  CDS            PARK7: PARK7_HUMAN - Experimental evidence at protein level: Swiss-Prot protein existence level 1. Multifunctional protein with controversial molecular function which plays an important role in cell protection against oxidative stress and cell death acting as oxidative stress sensor and redox- sensitive chaperone and protease (PubMed:17015834, PubMed:20304780, PubMed:18711745, PubMed:12796482, PubMed:19229105, PubMed:25416785, PubMed:26995087, PubMed:28993701). It is involved in neuroprotective mechanisms like the stabilization of NFE2L2 and PINK1 proteins, male fertility as a positive regulator of a
   1157..1181    -  protein_bind   attB2: mutant version of attB; recombination site for the Gateway® BP reaction BP Clonase™
   1321..1340    +  CDS            Strep-Tag II (fragment): peptide that binds Strep-Tactin®, an engineered form of streptavidin
   1357..1375    +  CDS            7xHis (fragment): 6xHis affinity tag
   1450..1515    +  CDS            3xFLAG: three tandem FLAG® epitope tags, followed by an enterokinase cleavage site
   1563..1680    +  misc_feature   cPPT/CTS: central polypurine tract and central termination sequence of HIV-1
   1729..2239    +  promoter       hPGK promoter: human phosphoglycerate kinase 1 promoter
   2261..2860    +  CDS            PuroR: puromycin N-acetyltransferase; pac from Streptomyces alboniger; confers resistance to puromycin
   2903..2986    +  CDS            nef (fragment): NEF_HV1Z2 - Experimental evidence at protein level: Swiss-Prot protein existence level 1. Extracellular Nef protein targets CD4(+) T-lymphocytes for apoptosis by interacting with CXCR4 surface receptors. From Human immunodeficiency virus type 1 group M subtype D (isolate Z2/CDC-Z34) (HIV-1).
   2988..3221    +  LTR            3' LTR (ΔU3): self-inactivating 3' long terminal repeat (LTR) from HIV-1
   3293..3414    +  polyA_signal   SV40 poly(A) signal: SV40 polyadenylation signal
   3454..3589    +  rep_origin     SV40 ori: SV40 origin of replication
   3610..3628    -  promoter       T7 promoter: promoter for bacteriophage T7 RNA polymerase
   3636..3791    +  CDS            lacZα (fragment): LacZα fragment of β-galactosidase; lacZ fragment
   3796..4224    +  rep_origin     f1 ori (sequence partly withheld): f1 bacteriophage origin of replication; arrow indicates direction of (+) strand synthesis
   4277..4381    +  promoter       AmpR promoter: bla
   4382..5242    +  CDS            AmpR: β-lactamase; bla; confers resistance to ampicillin, carbenicillin, and related antibiotics
   5413..6001    +  rep_origin     ori: high-copy-number ColE1/pMB1/pBR322/pUC origin of replication
   6184..6276    +  CDS            lacI (fragment): lac repressor; lacI; The lac repressor binds to the lac operator to inhibit transcription in E. coli. This inhibition can be relieved by adding lactose or isopropyl-β-D-thiogalactopyranoside (IPTG).
   6289..6310    +  protein_bind   CAP binding site: CAP binding activates transcription in the presence of cAMP. E. coli catabolite activator protein
   6325..6355    +  promoter       lac promoter: promoter for the E. coli lac operon
   6363..6379    +  protein_bind   lac operator: The lac repressor binds to the lac operator to inhibit transcription in E. coli. This inhibition can be relieved by adding lactose or isopropyl-β-D-thiogalactopyranoside (IPTG). lac repressor encoded by lacI
   6424..6442    +  promoter       T3 promoter: promoter for bacteriophage T3 RNA polymerase
   6470..6696    +  promoter       RSV promoter: Rous sarcoma virus enhancer/promoter
   6697..6877    +  LTR            5' LTR (truncated): truncated 5' long terminal repeat (LTR) from HIV-1
   6924..7049    +  misc_feature   HIV-1 Ψ: packaging signal of human immunodeficiency virus type 1
   7033..7396    +  CDS            HIV-1 gag (fragment): gag protein from human immunodeficiency virus 1; gag
   7542..7775    +  misc_feature   RRE: The Rev response element (RRE) of HIV-1 allows for Rev-dependent mRNA export from the nucleus to the cytoplasm.
   8152..8252    +  CDS            Rev (fragment): human immunodeficiency virus 1 (HIV-1) Rev protein; rev; enhances nuclear export of unspliced and incompletely spliced viral mRNAs
>Addgene plasmid #115183 | pLD-puro-Cc-PARK7V51G-VA | addgene full sequence | sequence record 225406 | Addgene NGS Result
GAGGGCCTATTTCCCATGATTCCTTCATATTTGCATATACGATACAAGGCTGTTAGAGAGATAATTGGAA
TTAATTTGACTGTAAACACAAAGATATTAGTACAAAATACGTGACGTAGAAAGTAATAATTTCTTGGGTA
GTTTGCAGTTTTAAAATTATGTTTTAAAATGGACTATCATATGCCAAGTACGCCCCCTATTGACGTCAAT
GACGGTAAATGGCCCGCCTGGCATTATGCCCAGTACATGACCTTATGGGACTTTCCTACTTGGCAGTACA
TCTACGTATTAGTCATCGCTATTACCATGGTGATGCGGTTTTGGCAGTACATCAATGGGCGTGGATAGCG
GTTTGACTCACGGGGATTTCCAAGTCTCCACCCCATTGACGTCAATGGGAGTTTGTTTTGGCACCAAAAT
CAACGGGACTTTCCAAAATGTCGTAACAACTCCGCCCCATTGACGCAAATGGGCGGTAGGCGTGTACGGT
GGGAGGTCTATATAAGCAGAGCTCGTTTAGTGAACCGTCAGATCGCCTGGAGACGCCATCCACGCTGTAC
GCGTACAAGTTTGTACAAAAAAGTTGGCATGGCTTCCAAAAGAGCTCTGGTCATCCTGGCTAAAGGAGCA
GAGGAAATGGAGACGGTCATCCCTGTAGATGTCATGAGGCGAGCTGGGATTAAGGTCACCGTTGCAGGCC
TGGCTGGAAAAGACCCAGTACAGTGTAGCCGTGATGTGGGCATTTGTCCTGATGCCAGCCTTGAAGATGC
AAAAAAAGAGGGACCATATGATGTGGTGGTTCTACCAGGAGGTAATCTGGGTGCACAGAATTTATCTGAG
TCTGCTGCTGTGAAGGAGATACTGAAGGAGCAGGAAAACCGGAAGGGCCTGATAGCCGCCATCTGTGCAG
GTCCTACTGCTCTGTTGGCTCATGAAATAGGTTTTGGAAGTAAAGTTACAACACACCCTCTTGCTAAAGA
CAAAATGATGAATGGAGGTCATTACACCTACTCTGAGAATCGTGTGGAAAAAGACGGCCTGATTCTTACA
AGCCGGGGGCCTGGGACCAGCTTCGAGTTTGCGCTTGCAATTGTTGAAGCCCTGAATGGCAAGGGGGTGG
CGGCTCAAGTGAAGGCTCCACTTGTTCTTAAAGACTACCCAACTTTCTTGTACAAAGTGGTTGATTCTAG
AGCGATCGCCAGAGAGCTGTTCAACCTGCTGGGCGAGAACCAGCCCCCCGTGGTGATCAAGGCGATCGCC
TGGAGCCACCCTCAGTTCGAGAAGGGAGGAGGAAGCGGCGGAGGCAGCGGAGGAGGAAGCTGGAGCCACC
CGCAGTTCGAGAAAGGCGGAAGCGGCCATCACCATCACCATCACCCTGCAGGAGAAAATCTGTACTTCCA
GGGGAGAGGAGGCAGCGAGAACCTGTACTTTCAGGGGCCTGCAGGAAGAGACTACAAAGACCATGACGGT
GATTATAAAGATCATGACATCGATTACAAGGATGACGATGACAAGTAGTTCGAATTCTCGACCTCGAGAC
AAATGGCAGTATTCATCCACAATTTTAAAAGAAAAGGGGGGATTGGGGGGTACAGTGCAGGGGAAAGAAT
AGTAGACATAATAGCAACAGACATACAAACTAAAGAATTACAAAAACAAATTACAAAAATTCAAAATTTT
CGGGTTTATTACAGGGACAGCAGAGATCCACTTTGGCCGCGGCTCGAGGGGGTTGGGGTTGCGCCTTTTC
CAAGGCAGCCCTGGGTTTGCGCAGGGACGCGGCTGCTCTGGGCGTGGTTCCGGGAAACGCAGCGGCGCCG
ACCCTGGGTCTCGCACATTCTTCACGTCCGTTCGCAGCGTCACCCGGATCTTCGCCGCTACCCTTGTGGG
CCCCCCGGCGACGCTTCCTGCTCCGCCCCTAAGTCGGGAAGGTTCCTTGCGGTTCGCGGCGTGCCGGACG
TGACAAACGGAAGCCGCACGTCTCACTAGTACCCTCGCAGACGGACAGCGCCAGGGAGCAATGGCAGCGC
GCCGACCGCGATGGGCTGTGGCCAATAGCGGCTGCTCAGCAGGGCGCGCCGAGAGCAGCGGCCGGGAAGG
GGCGGTGCGGGAGGCGGGGTGTGGGGCGGTAGTGTGGGCCCTGTTCCTGCCCGCGCGGTGTTCCGCATTC
TGCAAGCCTCCGGAGCGCACGTCGGCAGTCGGCTCCCTCGTTGACCGAATCACCGACCTCTCTCCCCAGG
GGGATCCACCGGAGCTTACCATGACCGAGTACAAGCCCACGGTGCGCCTCGCCACCCGCGACGACGTCCC
CAGGGCCGTACGCACCCTCGCCGCCGCGTTCGCCGACTACCCCGCCACGCGCCACACCGTCGATCCGGAC
CGCCACATCGAGCGGGTCACCGAGCTGCAAGAACTCTTCCTCACGCGCGTCGGGCTCGACATCGGCAAGG
TGTGGGTCGCGGACGACGGCGCCGCGGTGGCGGTCTGGACCACGCCGGAGAGCGTCGAAGCGGGGGCGGT
GTTCGCCGAGATCGGCCCGCGCATGGCCGAGTTGAGCGGTTCCCGGCTGGCCGCGCAGCAACAGATGGAA
GGCCTCCTGGCGCCGCACCGGCCCAAGGAGCCCGCGTGGTTCCTGGCCACCGTCGGCGTCTCGCCCGACC
ACCAGGGCAAGGGTCTGGGCAGCGCCGTCGTGCTCCCCGGAGTGGAGGCGGCCGAGCGCGCCGGGGTGCC
CGCCTTCCTGGAGACCTCCGCGCCCCGCAACCTCCCCTTCTACGAGCGGCTCGGCTTCACCGTCACCGCC
GACGTCGAGGTGCCCGAAGGACCGCGCACCTGGTGCATGACCCGCAAGCCCGGTGCCTGACGCCCGCCCC
ACGACCCGCAGCGCCCGACCGAAAGGAGCGCACGACCCCATGCATCGGTACCTTTAAGACCAATGACTTA
CAAGGCAGCTGTAGATCTTAGCCACTTTTTAAAAGAAAAGGGGGGACTGGAAGGGCTAATTCACTCCCAA
CGAAGACAAGATCTGCTTTTTGCTTGTACTGGGTCTCTCTGGTTAGACCAGATCTGAGCCTGGGAGCTCT
CTGGCTAACTAGGGAACCCACTGCTTAAGCCTCAATAAAGCTTGCCTTGAGTGCTTCAAGTAGTGTGTGC
CCGTCTGTTGTGTGACTCTGGTAACTAGAGATCCCTCAGACCCTTTTAGTCAGTGTGGAAAATCTCTAGC
AGTAGTAGTTCATGTCATCTTATTATTCAGTATTTATAACTTGCAAAGAAATGAATATCAGAGAGTGAGA
GGAACTTGTTTATTGCAGCTTATAATGGTTACAAATAAAGCAATAGCATCACAAATTTCACAAATAAAGC
ATTTTTTTCACTGCATTCTAGTTGTGGTTTGTCCAAACTCATCAATGTATCTTATCATGTCTGGCTCTAG
CTATCCCGCCCCTAACTCCGCCCATCCCGCCCCTAACTCCGCCCAGTTCCGCCCATTCTCCGCCCCATGG
CTGACTAATTTTTTTTATTTATGCAGAGGCCGAGGCCGCCTCGGCCTCTGAGCTATTCCAGAAGTAGTGA
GGAGGCTTTTTTGGAGGCCTAGGGACGTACCCAATTCGCCCTATAGTGAGTCGTATTACGCGCGCTCACT
GGCCGTCGTTTTACAACGTCGTGACTGGGAAAACCCTGGCGTTACCCAACTTAATCGCCTTGCAGCACAT
CCCCCTTTCGCCAGCTGGCGTAATAGCGAAGAGGCCCGCACCGATCGCCCTTCCCAACAGTTGCGCAGCC
TGAATGGCGAATGGG
[124 nt withheld, positions 3796-3919]
C
[91 nt withheld, positions 3921-4011]
A
[49 nt withheld, positions 4013-4061]
CCTTTGACGTTGGAGTCCACGTTCTTT
[37 nt withheld, positions 4089-4125]
ACCCTATCTCGGTCTATTCTTTTGATTTATAAGGGATTTTGCCGATTTCGGCCTATTGGTTAAAAAATGA
GCTGATTTAACAAAAATTTAACGCGAATTTTAACAAAATATTAACGCTTACAATTTAGGTGGCACTTTTC
GGGGAAATGTGCGCGGAACCCCTATTTGTTTATTTTTCTAAATACATTCAAATATGTATCCGCTCATGAG
ACAATAACCCTGATAAATGCTTCAATAATATTGAAAAAGGAAGAGTATGAGTATTCAACATTTCCGTGTC
GCCCTTATTCCCTTTTTTGCGGCATTTTGCCTTCCTGTTTTTGCTCACCCAGAAACGCTGGTGAAAGTAA
AAGATGCTGAAGATCAGTTGGGTGCACGAGTGGGTTACATCGAACTGGATCTCAACAGCGGTAAGATCCT
TGAGAGTTTTCGCCCCGAAGAACGTTTTCCAATGATGAGCACTTTTAAAGTTCTGCTATGTGGCGCGGTA
TTATCCCGTATTGACGCCGGGCAAGAGCAACTCGGTCGCCGCATACACTATTCTCAGAATGACTTGGTTG
AGTACTCACCAGTCACAGAAAAGCATCTTACGGATGGCATGACAGTAAGAGAATTATGCAGTGCTGCCAT
AACCATGAGTGATAACACTGCGGCCAACTTACTTCTGACAACGATCGGAGGACCGAAGGAGCTAACCGCT
TTTTTGCACAACATGGGGGATCATGTAACTCGCCTTGATCGTTGGGAACCGGAGCTGAATGAAGCCATAC
CAAACGACGAGCGTGACACCACGATGCCTGTAGCAATGGCAACAACGTTGCGCAAACTATTAACTGGCGA
ACTACTTACTCTAGCTTCCCGGCAACAATTAATAGACTGGATGGAGGCGGATAAAGTTGCAGGACCACTT
CTGCGCTCGGCCCTTCCGGCTGGCTGGTTTATTGCTGATAAATCTGGAGCCGGTGAGCGTGGGTCTCGCG
GTATCATTGCAGCACTGGGGCCAGATGGTAAGCCCTCCCGTATCGTAGTTATCTACACGACGGGGAGTCA
GGCAACTATGGATGAACGAAATAGACAGATCGCTGAGATAGGTGCCTCACTGATTAAGCATTGGTAACTG
TCAGACCAAGTTTACTCATATATACTTTAGATTGATTTAAAACTTCATTTTTAATTTAAAAGGATCTAGG
TGAAGATCCTTTTTGATAATCTCATGACCAAAATCCCTTAACGTGAGTTTTCGTTCCACTGAGCGTCAGA
CCCCGTAGAAAAGATCAAAGGATCTTCTTGAGATCCTTTTTTTCTGCGCGTAATCTGCTGCTTGCAAACA
AAAAAACCACCGCTACCAGCGGTGGTTTGTTTGCCGGATCAAGAGCTACCAACTCTTTTTCCGAAGGTAA
CTGGCTTCAGCAGAGCGCAGATACCAAATACTGTTCTTCTAGTGTAGCCGTAGTTAGGCCACCACTTCAA
GAACTCTGTAGCACCGCCTACATACCTCGCTCTGCTAATCCTGTTACCAGTGGCTGCTGCCAGTGGCGAT
AAGTCGTGTCTTACCGGGTTGGACTCAAGACGATAGTTACCGGATAAGGCGCAGCGGTCGGGCTGAACGG
GGGGTTCGTGCACACAGCCCAGCTTGGAGCGAACGACCTACACCGAACTGAGATACCTACAGCGTGAGCT
ATGAGAAAGCGCCACGCTTCCCGAAGGGAGAAAGGCGGACAGGTATCCGGTAAGCGGCAGGGTCGGAACA
GGAGAGCGCACGAGGGAGCTTCCAGGGGGAAACGCCTGGTATCTTTATAGTCCTGTCGGGTTTCGCCACC
TCTGACTTGAGCGTCGATTTTTGTGATGCTCGTCAGGGGGGCGGAGCCTATGGAAAAACGCCAGCAACGC
GGCCTTTTTACGGTTCCTGGCCTTTTGCTGGCCTTTTGCTCACATGTTCTTTCCTGCGTTATCCCCTGAT
TCTGTGGATAACCGTATTACCGCCTTTGAGTGAGCTGATACCGCTCGCCGCAGCCGAACGACCGAGCGCA
GCGAGTCAGTGAGCGAGGAAGCGGAAGAGCGCCCAATACGCAAACCGCCTCTCCCCGCGCGTTGGCCGAT
TCATTAATGCAGCTGGCACGACAGGTTTCCCGACTGGAAAGCGGGCAGTGAGCGCAACGCAATTAATGTG
AGTTAGCTCACTCATTAGGCACCCCAGGCTTTACACTTTATGCTTCCGGCTCGTATGTTGTGTGGAATTG
TGAGCGGATAACAATTTCACACAGGAAACAGCTATGACCATGATTACGCCAAGCGCGCAATTAACCCTCA
CTAAAGGGAACAAAAGCTGGAGCTGCAAGCTTAATGTAGTCTTATGCAATACTCTTGTAGTCTTGCAACA
TGGTAACGATGAGTTAGCAACATGCCTTACAAGGAGAGAAAAAGCACCGTGCATGCCGATTGGTGGAAGT
AAGGTGGTACGATCGTGCCTTATTAGGAAGGCAACAGACGGGTCTGACATGGATTGGACGAACCACTGAA
TTGCCGCATTGCAGAGATATTGTATTTAAGTGCCTAGCTCGATACATAAACGGGTCTCTCTGGTTAGACC
AGATCTGAGCCTGGGAGCTCTCTGGCTAACTAGGGAACCCACTGCTTAAGCCTCAATAAAGCTTGCCTTG
AGTGCTTCAAGTAGTGTGTGCCCGTCTGTTGTGTGACTCTGGTAACTAGAGATCCCTCAGACCCTTTTAG
TCAGTGTGGAAAATCTCTAGCAGTGGCGCCCGAACAGGGACTTGAAAGCGAAAGGGAAACCAGAGGAGCT
CTCTCGACGCAGGACTCGGCTTGCTGAAGCGCGCACGGCAAGAGGCGAGGGGCGGCGACTGGTGAGTACG
CCAAAAATTTTGACTAGCGGAGGCTAGAAGGAGAGAGATGGGTGCGAGAGCGTCAGTATTAAGCGGGGGA
GAATTAGATCGCGATGGGAAAAAATTCGGTTAAGGCCAGGGGGAAAGAAAAAATATAAATTAAAACATAT
AGTATGGGCAAGCAGGGAGCTAGAACGATTCGCAGTTAATCCTGGCCTGTTAGAAACATCAGAAGGCTGT
AGACAAATACTGGGACAGCTACAACCATCCCTTCAGACAGGATCAGAAGAACTTAGATCATTATATAATA
CAGTAGCAACCCTCTATTGTGTGCATCAAAGGATAGAGATAAAAGACACCAAGGAAGCTTTAGACAAGAT
AGAGGAAGAGCAAAACAAAAGTAAGACCACCGCACAGCAAGCGGCCGCTGATCTTCAGACCTGGAGGAGG
AGATATGAGGGACAATTGGAGAAGTGAATTATATAAATATAAAGTAGTAAAAATTGAACCATTAGGAGTA
GCACCCACCAAGGCAAAGAGAAGAGTGGTGCAGAGAGAAAAAAGAGCAGTGGGAATAGGAGCTTTGTTCC
TTGGGTTCTTGGGAGCAGCAGGAAGCACTATGGGCGCAGCGTCAATGACGCTGACGGTACAGGCCAGACA
ATTATTGTCTGGTATAGTGCAGCAGCAGAACAATTTGCTGAGGGCTATTGAGGCGCAACAGCATCTGTTG
CAACTCACAGTCTGGGGCATCAAGCAGCTCCAGGCAAGAATCCTGGCTGTGGAAAGATACCTAAAGGATC
AACAGCTCCTGGGGATTTGGGGTTGCTCTGGAAAACTCATTTGCACCACTGCTGTGCCTTGGAATGCTAG
TTGGAGTAATAAATCTCTGGAACAGATTTGGAATCACACGACCTGGATGGAGTGGGACAGAGAAATTAAC
AATTACACAAGCTTAATACACTCCTTAATTGAAGAATCGCAAAACCAGCAAGAAAAGAATGAACAAGAAT
TATTGGAATTAGATAAATGGGCAAGTTTGTGGAATTGGTTTAACATAACAAATTGGCTGTGGTATATAAA
ATTATTCATAATGATAGTAGGAGGCTTGGTAGGTTTAAGAATAGTTTTTGCTGTACTTTCTATAGTGAAT
AGAGTTAGGCAGGGATATTCACCATTATCGTTTCAGACCCACCTCCCAACCCCGAGGGGACCCGACAGGC
CCGAAGGAATAGAAGAAGAAGGTGGAGAGAGAGACAGAGACAGATCCATTCGATTAGTGAACGGATCTCG
ACGGTATCGATCACGAGACTAGCCTCGAGCGGCCGCCCCCTTCACC
